>Addgene plasmid #188447 | B-gTEMP/pcDNA3 | addgene full sequence | sequence record 369675 | Addgene NGS Result
AGCTACAACAAGGCAAGGCTTGACCGACAATTGCATGAAGAATCTGCTTAGGGTTAGGCGTTTTGCGCTG
CTTCGCGATGTACGGGCCAGATATACGCGTTGACATTGATTATTGACTAGTTATTAATAGTAATCAATTA
CGGGGTCATTAGTTCATAGCCCATATATGGAGTTCCGCGTTACATAACTTACGGTAAATGGCCCGCCTGG
CTGACCGCCCAACGACCCCCGCCCATTGACGTCAATAATGACGTATGTTCCCATAGTAACGCCAATAGGG
ACTTTCCATTGACGTCAATGGGTGGAGTATTTACGGTAAACTGCCCACTTGGCAGTACATCAAGTGTATC
ATATGCCAAGTACGCCCCCTATTGACGTCAATGACGGTAAATGGCCCGCCTGGCATTATGCCCAGTACAT
GACCTTATGGGACTTTCCTACTTGGCAGTACATCTACGTATTAGTCATCGCTATTACCATGGTGATGCGG
TTTTGGCAGTACATCAATGGGCGTGGATAGCGGTTTGACTCACGGGGATTTCCAAGTCTCCACCCCATTG
ACGTCAATGGGAGTTTGTTTTGGCACCAAAATCAACGGGACTTTCCAAAATGTCGTAACAACTCCGCCCC
ATTGACGCAAATGGGCGGTAGGCGTGTACGGTGGGAGGTCTATATAAGCAGAGCTCTCTGGCTAACTAGA
GAACCCACTGCTTACTGGCTTATCGAAATTAATACGACTCACTATAGGGAGACCCAAGCTTGGTACCGAG
CTCGGATCCGATGGTGTCCAAGGGCGAAGAGGACAACATGGCCAGCCTGCCTGCCACCCACGAGCTGCAC
ATCTTCGGCAGCATCAACGGCGTGGACTTCGACATGGTGGGACAGGGCACCGGCAACCCCAACGACGGCT
ACGAGGAACTGAACCTGAAGTCCACAAAGGGCGACCTGCAGTTCAGCCCCTGGATTCTGGTGCCCCACAT
CGGCTACGGCTTCCACCAGTACCTGCCCTACCCCGACGGCATGAGCCCTTTCCAGGCCGCTATGGTGGAT
GGCAGCGGCTACCAGGTGCACCGGACCATGCAGTTTGAGGACGGCGCCAGCCTGACCGTGAACTACCGGT
ACACATACGAGGGCAGCCACATCAAGGGCGAGGCCCAAGTGAAGGGCACAGGCTTTCCAGCCGACGGCCC
CGTGATGACCAATAGCCTGACAGCCGCCGACTGGTGCAGAAGCAAGAAAACCTACCCCAATGACAAGACC
ATCATCAGCACCTTCAAGTGGTCCTACACCACCGGCAATGGCAAGCGGTACAGAAGCACCGCCCGGACCA
CCTACACCTTCGCCAAACCTATGGCCGCCAACTACCTGAAGAACCAGCCTATGTACGTGTTCCGCAAGAC
CGAGCTGAAGCACTCCAAGACAGAACTGAACTTCAAAGAGTGGCAGAAAGCCTTCACCGACGTGATGGGC
ATGGACGAGCTGTACAAGGGTACCATGGTGAGCAAGGGCGAGGAGGTCATCAAAGAGTTCATGCGCTTCA
AGGTGCGCATGGAGGGCTCCATGAACGGCCACGAGTTCGAGATCGAGGGCGAGGGCGAGGGCCGCCCCTA
CGAGGGCACCCAGACCGCCAAGCTGAAGGTGACCAAGGGCGGCCCCCTGCCCTTCGCCTGGGACATCCTG
TCCCCCCAGTTCATGTACGGCTCCAAGGCGTACGTGAAGCACCCCGCCGACATCCCCGATTACAAGAAGC
TGTCCTTCCCCGAGGGCTTCAAGTGGGAGCGCGTGATGAACTTCGAGGACGGCGGTCTGGTGACCGTGAC
CCAGGACTCCTCCCTGCAGGACGGCACGCTGATCTACAAGGTGAAGATGCGCGGCACCAACTTCCCCCCC
GACGGCCCCGTAATGCAGAAGAAGACCATGGGCTGGGAGGCCTCCACCGAGCGCCTGTACCCCCGCGACG
GCGTGCTGAAGGGCGAGATCCACCAGGCCCTGAAGCTGAAGGACGGCGGCCACTACCTGGTGGAGTTCAA
GACCATCTACATGGCCAAGAAGCCCGTGCAACTGCCCGGCTACTACTACGTGGACACCAAGCTGGACATC
ACCTCCCACAACGAGGACTACACCATCGTGGAACAGTACGAGCGCTCCGAGGGCCGCCACCACCTGTTCC
TGGGGCATGGCACCGGCAGCACCGGCAGCGGCAGCTCCGGCACCGCCTCCTCCGAGGACAACAACATGGC
CGTCATCAAAGAGTTCATGCGCTTCAAGGTGCGCATGGAGGGCTCCATGAACGGCCACGAGTTCGAGATC
GAGGGCGAGGGCGAGGGCCGCCCCTACGAGGGCACCCAGACCGCCAAGCTGAAGGTGACCAAGGGCGGCC
CCCTGCCCTTCGCCTGGGACATCCTGTCCCCCCAGTTCATGTACGGCTCCAAGGCGTACGTGAAGCACCC
CGCCGACATCCCCGATTACAAGAAGCTGTCCTTCCCCGAGGGCTTCAAGTGGGAGCGCGTGATGAACTTC
GAGGACGGCGGTCTGGTGACCGTGACCCAGGACTCCTCCCTGCAGGACGGCACGCTGATCTACAAGGTGA
AGATGCGCGGCACCAACTTCCCCCCCGACGGCCCCGTAATGCAGAAGAAGACCATGGGCTGGGAGGCCTC
CACCGAGCGCCTGTACCCCCGCGACGGCGTGCTGAAGGGCGAGATCCACCAGGCCCTGAAGCTGAAGGAC
GGCGGCCACTACCTGGTGGAGTTCAAGACCATCTACATGGCCAAGAAGCCCGTGCAACTGCCCGGCTACT
ACTACGTGGACACCAAGCTGGACATCACCTCCCACAACGAGGACTACACCATCGTGGAACAGTACGAGCG
CTCCGAGGGCCGCCACCACCTGTTCCTGTACGGCATGGACGAGCTGTACAAGTAAGAATTCTGCAGATAT
CCATCACACTGGCGGCCGCTCGAGCATGCATCTAGAGGGCCCTATTCTATAGTGTCACCTAAATGCTAGA
GCTCGCTGATCAGCCTCGACTGTGCCTTCTAGTTGCCAGCCATCTGTTGTTTGCCCCTCCCCCGTGCCTT
CCTTGACCCTGGAAGGTGCCACTCCCACTGTCCTTTCCTAATAAAATGAGGAAATTGCATCGCATTGTCT
GAGTAGGTGTCATTCTATTCTGGGGGGTGGGGTGGGGCAGGACAGCAAGGGGGAGGATTGGGAAGACAAT
AGCAGGCATGCTGGGGATGCGGTGGGCTCTATGGCTTCTGAGGCGGAAAGAACCAGCTGGGGCTCTAGGG
GGTATCCCC
[124 nt withheld, positions 3300-3423]
C
[91 nt withheld, positions 3425-3515]
A
[49 nt withheld, positions 3517-3565]
CCTTTGACGTTGGAGTCCACGTTCTTT
[37 nt withheld, positions 3593-3629]
ACCCTATCTCGGTCTATTCTTTTGATTTATAAGGGATTTTGCCGATTTCGGCCTATTGGTTAAAAAATGA
GCTGATTTAACAAAAATTTAACGCGAATTAATTCTGTGGAATGTGTGTCAGTTAGGGTGTGGAAAGTCCC
CAGGCTCCCCAGCAGGCAGAAGTATGCAAAGCATGCATCTCAATTAGTCAGCAACCAGGTGTGGAAAGTC
CCCAGGCTCCCCAGCAGGCAGAAGTATGCAAAGCATGCATCTCAATTAGTCAGCAACCATAGTCCCGCCC
CTAACTCCGCCCATCCCGCCCCTAACTCCGCCCAGTTCCGCCCATTCTCCGCCCCATGGCTGACTAATTT
TTTTTATTTATGCAGAGGCCGAGGCCGCCTCTGCCTCTGAGCTATTCCAGAAGTAGTGAGGAGGCTTTTT
TGGAGGCCTAGGCTTTTGCAAAAAGCTCCCGGGAGCTTGTATATCCATTTTCGGATCTGATCAAGAGACA
GGATGAGGATCGTTTCGCATGATTGAACAAGATGGATTGCACGCAGGTTCTCCGGCCGCTTGGGTGGAGA
GGCTATTCGGCTATGACTGGGCACAACAGACAATCGGCTGCTCTGATGCCGCCGTGTTCCGGCTGTCAGC
GCAGGGGCGCCCGGTTCTTTTTGTCAAGACCGACCTGTCCGGTGCCCTGAATGAACTGCAGGACGAGGCA
GCGCGGCTATCGTGGCTGGCCACGACGGGCGTTCCTTGCGCAGCTGTGCTCGACGTTGTCACTGAAGCGG
GAAGGGACTGGCTGCTATTGGGCGAAGTGCCGGGGCAGGATCTCCTGTCATCTCACCTTGCTCCTGCCGA
GAAAGTATCCATCATGGCTGATGCAATGCGGCGGCTGCATACGCTTGATCCGGCTACCTGCCCATTCGAC
CACCAAGCGAAACATCGCATCGAGCGAGCACGTACTCGGATGGAAGCCGGTCTTGTCGATCAGGATGATC
TGGACGAAGAGCATCAGGGGCTCGCGCCAGCCGAACTGTTCGCCAGGCTCAAGGCGCGCATGCCCGACGG
CGAGGATCTCGTCGTGACCCATGGCGATGCCTGCTTGCCGAATATCATGGTGGAAAATGGCCGCTTTTCT
GGATTCATCGACTGTGGCCGGCTGGGTGTGGCGGACCGCTATCAGGACATAGCGTTGGCTACCCGTGATA
TTGCTGAAGAGCTTGGCGGCGAATGGGCTGACCGCTTCCTCGTGCTTTACGGTATCGCCGCTCCCGATTC
GCAGCGCATCGCCTTCTATCGCCTTCTTGACGAGTTCTTCTGAGCGGGACTCTGGGGTTCGAAATGACCG
ACCAAGCGACGCCCAACCTGCCATCACGAGATTTCGATTCCACCGCCGCCTTCTATGAAAGGTTGGGCTT
CGGAATCGTTTTCCGGGACGCCGGCTGGATGATCCTCCAGCGCGGGGATCTCATGCTGGAGTTCTTCGCC
CACCCCAACTTGTTTATTGCAGCTTATAATGGTTACAAATAAAGCAATAGCATCACAAATTTCACAAATA
AAGCATTTTTTTCACTGCATTCTAGTTGTGGTTTGTCCAAACTCATCAATGTATCTTATCATGTCTGTAT
ACCGTCGACCTCTAGCTAGAGCTTGGCGTAATCATGGTCATAGCTGTTTCCTGTGTGAAATTGTTATCCG
CTCACAATTCCACACAACATACGAGCCGGAAGCATAAAGTGTAAAGCCTGGGGTGCCTAATGAGTGAGCT
AACTCACATTAATTGCGTTGCGCTCACTGCCCGCTTTCCAGTCGGGAAACCTGTCGTGCCAGCTGCATTA
ATGAATCGGCCAACGCGCGGGGAGAGGCGGTTTGCGTATTGGGCGCTCTTCCGCTTCCTCGCTCACTGAC
TCGCTGCGCTCGGTCGTTCGGCTGCGGCGAGCGGTATCAGCTCACTCAAAGGCGGTAATACGGTTATCCA
CAGAATCAGGGGATAACGCAGGAAAGAACATGTGAGCAAAAGGCCAGCAAAAGGCCAGGAACCGTAAAAA
GGCCGCGTTGCTGGCGTTTTTCCATAGGCTCCGCCCCCCTGACGAGCATCACAAAAATCGACGCTCAAGT
CAGAGGTGGCGAAACCCGACAGGACTATAAAGATACCAGGCGTTTCCCCCTGGAAGCTCCCTCGTGCGCT
CTCCTGTTCCGACCCTGCCGCTTACCGGATACCTGTCCGCCTTTCTCCCTTCGGGAAGCGTGGCGCTTTC
TCATAGCTCACGCTGTAGGTATCTCAGTTCGGTGTAGGTCGTTCGCTCCAAGCTGGGCTGTGTGCACGAA
CCCCCCGTTCAGCCCGACCGCTGCGCCTTATCCGGTAACTATCGTCTTGAGTCCAACCCGGTAAGACACG
ACTTATCGCCACTGGCAGCAGCCACTGGTAACAGGATTAGCAGAGCGAGGTATGTAGGCGGTGCTACAGA
GTTCTTGAAGTGGTGGCCTAACTACGGCTACACTAGAAGAACAGTATTTGGTATCTGCGCTCTGCTGAAG
CCAGTTACCTTCGGAAAAAGAGTTGGTAGCTCTTGATCCGGCAAACAAACCACCGCTGGTAGCGGTGGTT
TTTTTGTTTGCAAGCAGCAGATTACGCGCAGAAAAAAAGGATCTCAAGAAGATCCTTTGATCTTTTCTAC
GGGGTCTGACGCTCAGTGGAACGAAAACTCACGTTAAGGGATTTTGGTCATGAGATTATCAAAAAGGATC
TTCACCTAGATCCTTTTAAATTAAAAATGAAGTTTTAAATCAATCTAAAGTATATATGAGTAAACTTGGT
CTGACAGTTACCAATGCTTAATCAGTGAGGCACCTATCTCAGCGATCTGTCTATTTCGTTCATCCATAGT
TGCCTGACTCCCCGTCGTGTAGATAACTACGATACGGGAGGGCTTACCATCTGGCCCCAGTGCTGCAATG
ATACCGCGAGACCCACGCTCACCGGCTCCAGATTTATCAGCAATAAACCAGCCAGCCGGAAGGGCCGAGC
GCAGAAGTGGTCCTGCAACTTTATCCGCCTCCATCCAGTCTATTAATTGTTGCCGGGAAGCTAGAGTAAG
TAGTTCGCCAGTTAATAGTTTGCGCAACGTTGTTGCCATTGCTACAGGCATCGTGGTGTCACGCTCGTCG
TTTGGTATGGCTTCATTCAGCTCCGGTTCCCAACGATCAAGGCGAGTTACATGATCCCCCATGTTGTGCA
AAAAAGCGGTTAGCTCCTTCGGTCCTCCGATCGTTGTCAGAAGTAAGTTGGCCGCAGTGTTATCACTCAT
GGTTATGGCAGCACTGCATAATTCTCTTACTGTCATGCCATCCGTAAGATGCTTTTCTGTGACTGGTGAG
TACTCAACCAAGTCATTCTGAGAATAGTGTATGCGGCGACCGAGTTGCTCTTGCCCGGCGTCAATACGGG
ATAATACCGCGCCACATAGCAGAACTTTAAAAGTGCTCATCATTGGAAAACGTTCTTCGGGGCGAAAACT
CTCAAGGATCTTACCGCTGTTGAGATCCAGTTCGATGTAACCCACTCGTGCACCCAACTGATCTTCAGCA
TCTTTTACTTTCACCAGCGTTTCTGGGTGAGCAAAAACAGGAAGGCAAAATGCCGCAAAAAAGGGAATAA
GGGCGACACGGAAATGTTGAATACTCATACTCTTCCTTTTTCAATATTATTGAAGCATTTATCAGGGTTA
TTGTCTCATGAGCGGATACATATTTGAATGTATTTAGAAAAATAAACAAATAGGGGTTCCGCGCACATTT
CCCCGAAAAGTGCCACCTGACGTCGACGGATCGGGAGATCTCCCGATCCCCTATGGTGCACTCTCAGTAC
AATCTGCTCTGATGCCGCATAGTTAAGCCAGTATCTGCTCCCTGCTTGTGTGTTGGAGGTCGCTGAGTAG
TGCGCGAGCAAAATTTA
Features (pLannotate 1.2.2; 22 found; start..end, strand, type, name):
    102..481     +  enhancer       CMV enhancer: human cytomegalovirus immediate early enhancer
    482..685     +  promoter       CMV promoter: human cytomegalovirus (CMV) immediate early promoter
    681..714     +  LTR            5' LTR (truncated) (fragment): truncated 5' long terminal repeat (LTR) from HIV-1
    730..748     +  promoter       T7 promoter: promoter for bacteriophage T7 RNA polymerase
    781..1488    +  CDS            mNeonGreen: mNeonGreen is a basic (constitutively fluorescent) green/yellow fluorescent protein published in 2013, derived from Branchiostoma lanceolatum. It is reported to be a very rapidly-maturing monomer with moderate acid sensitivity.
   1495..2922    +  CDS            tdTomato: tdTomato is a basic (constitutively fluorescent) orange fluorescent protein published in 2004, derived from Discosoma sp.. It is reported to be a somewhat slowly-maturing tandem dimer with low acid sensitivity.
   2986..3004    -  promoter       SP6 promoter: promoter for bacteriophage SP6 RNA polymerase
   3030..3254    +  polyA_signal   bGH poly(A) signal: bovine growth hormone polyadenylation signal
   3258..3279    +  promoter       SV40 promoter (fragment): SV40 enhancer and early promoter
   3300..3728    +  rep_origin     f1 ori (sequence partly withheld): f1 bacteriophage origin of replication; arrow indicates direction of (+) strand synthesis
   3742..4071    +  promoter       SV40 promoter: SV40 enhancer and early promoter
   4138..4929    +  CDS            neo: KKA2_KLEPN - Also known as kan, nptII. Experimental evidence at protein level: Swiss-Prot protein existence level 1. Resistance to kanamycin, neomycin, paromomycin, ribostamycin, butirosin and gentamicin B. From Klebsiella pneumoniae.
   4953..5111    +  CDS            ble (fragment): BLE_KLEPN - Experimental evidence at protein level: Swiss-Prot protein existence level 1. Binding protein with a strong affinity to the bleomycin family of antibiotics. Binds to CL990; an antimitotic-antibiotic compound. From Klebsiella pneumoniae.
   5106..5227    +  polyA_signal   SV40 poly(A) signal: SV40 polyadenylation signal
   5300..5316    -  protein_bind   lac operator: The lac repressor binds to the lac operator to inhibit transcription in E. coli. This inhibition can be relieved by adding lactose or isopropyl-β-D-thiogalactopyranoside (IPTG). lac repressor encoded by lacI
   5324..5354    -  promoter       lac promoter: promoter for the E. coli lac operon
   5369..5390    -  protein_bind   CAP binding site: CAP binding activates transcription in the presence of cAMP. E. coli catabolite activator protein
   5403..5495    -  CDS            lacI (fragment): lac repressor; lacI; The lac repressor binds to the lac operator to inhibit transcription in E. coli. This inhibition can be relieved by adding lactose or isopropyl-β-D-thiogalactopyranoside (IPTG).
   5678..6266    -  rep_origin     ori: high-copy-number ColE1/pMB1/pBR322/pUC origin of replication
   6437..7297    -  CDS            AmpR: β-lactamase; bla; confers resistance to ampicillin, carbenicillin, and related antibiotics
   7298..7402    -  promoter       AmpR promoter: bla
   7461..7513    -  misc_feature   bom (fragment): basis of mobility region from pBR322
