[The description below was written by a language model from this plasmid's Addgene catalogue record and pLannotate feature annotations shown in this document.]
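Description:
B-gTEMP/pcDNA3 is a mammalian expression plasmid of about 7.6 kb built on the pcDNA3 backbone and carrying B-gTEMP, a synthetic, genetically encoded fluorescent temperature sensor. It is propagated in E. coli as a high-copy plasmid through its ColE1/pUC-type origin, with ampicillin selection provided by the β-lactamase gene under its own promoter. An f1 origin is also present, which permits single-stranded DNA production. For mammalian cells, an SV40 early promoter drives a neomycin phosphotransferase gene followed by an SV40 polyadenylation signal, so stable transfectants can be selected with G418.

The payload is a 2,145 bp insert placed downstream of the human cytomegalovirus immediate-early enhancer and promoter and terminated by the bovine growth hormone polyadenylation signal. The feature table shows two fluorescent protein coding regions in the same orientation, separated by only a few nucleotides. The first is the green/yellow monomer mNeonGreen and the second is the orange tandem dimer tdTomato, an arrangement consistent with a single fusion protein. The associated publication title describes the sensor as a nanothermometer used for kilohertz-rate temperature imaging and for studying intracellular heat transfer. Pairing two spectrally distinct fluorophores suggests a ratiometric readout, although the record does not spell out the sensing mechanism. T7 and SP6 promoters flank the insert, as is standard for pcDNA3, and can serve for in vitro transcription or as sequencing primer sites. Short annotated fragments, such as an HIV-1 LTR piece, ble, lacI and bom, appear to be backbone remnants or annotation matches rather than functional elements. The plasmid is intended for constitutive expression of the thermometer in transfected mammalian cells.
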