Addgene plasmid #188447: B-gTEMP/pcDNA3
Purpose: B-gTEMP for mammalian expression
Depositing lab: Takeharu Nagai. Depositing organization: The University of Osaka. Publication: Intracellular Heat Transfer and Thermal Property Revealed by Kilohertz Temperature Imaging with a Genetically Encoded Nanothermometer. Lu K, Wazawa T, Sakamoto J, Vu CQ, Nakano M, Kamei Y, Nagai T. Nano Lett. 2022 Jul 27;22(14):5698-5707. doi: 10.1021/acs.nanolett.2c00608. Epub 2022 Jul 6. PubMed 35792763.
Backbone
  Vector backbone: pcDNA3
  Vector type: Mammalian Expression
  Selectable markers: Neomycin (select with G418)
Growth in bacteria
  Bacterial resistance: Ampicillin, 100 μg/mL
  Growth temperature: 37°C
  Growth strain: DH5alpha
  Copy number: High Copy
Gene/Insert
  Gene/Insert name: B-gTEMP
  Species: Synthetic
  Insert size (bp): 2145
Terms and licenses: Academic/Nonprofit Terms; Industry Terms: Not Available to Industry
How to cite: B-gTEMP/pcDNA3 was a gift from Takeharu Nagai (Addgene plasmid # 188447 ; http://n2t.net/addgene:188447 ; RRID:Addgene_188447)
