>Addgene plasmid #188447 | B-gTEMP/pcDNA3 | depositor partial sequence | sequence record 365980 | B-gTEMP region
ATGGTGTCCAAGGGCGAAGAGGACAACATGGCCAGCCTGCCTGCCACCCACGAGCTGCACATCTTCGGCA
GCATCAACGGCGTGGACTTCGACATGGTGGGACAGGGCACCGGCAACCCCAACGACGGCTACGAGGAACT
GAACCTGAAGTCCACAAAGGGCGACCTGCAGTTCAGCCCCTGGATTCTGGTGCCCCACATCGGCTACGGC
TTCCACCAGTACCTGCCCTACCCCGACGGCATGAGCCCTTTCCAGGCCGCTATGGTGGATGGCAGCGGCT
ACCAGGTGCACCGGACCATGCAGTTTGAGGACGGCGCCAGCCTGACCGTGAACTACCGGTACACATACGA
GGGCAGCCACATCAAGGGCGAGGCCCAAGTGAAGGGCACAGGCTTTCCAGCCGACGGCCCCGTGATGACC
AATAGCCTGACAGCCGCCGACTGGTGCAGAAGCAAGAAAACCTACCCCAATGACAAGACCATCATCAGCA
CCTTCAAGTGGTCCTACACCACCGGCAATGGCAAGCGGTACAGAAGCACCGCCCGGACCACCTACACCTT
CGCCAAACCTATGGCCGCCAACTACCTGAAGAACCAGCCTATGTACGTGTTCCGCAAGACCGAGCTGAAG
CACTCCAAGACAGAACTGAACTTCAAAGAGTGGCAGAAAGCCTTCACCGACGTGATGGGCATGGACGAGC
TGTACAAGGGTACCATGGTGAGCAAGGGCGAGGAGGTCATCAAAGAGTTCATGCGCTTCAAGGTGCGCAT
GGAGGGCTCCATGAACGGCCACGAGTTCGAGATCGAGGGCGAGGGCGAGGGCCGCCCCTACGAGGGCACC
CAGACCGCCAAGCTGAAGGTGACCAAGGGCGGCCCCCTGCCCTTCGCCTGGGACATCCTGTCCCCCCAGT
TCATGTACGGCTCCAAGGCGTACGTGAAGCACCCCGCCGACATCCCCGATTACAAGAAGCTGTCCTTCCC
CGAGGGCTTCAAGTGGGAGCGCGTGATGAACTTCGAGGACGGCGGTCTGGTGACCGTGACCCAGGACTCC
TCCCTGCAGGACGGCACGCTGATCTACAAGGTGAAGATGCGCGGCACCAACTTCCCCCCCGACGGCCCCG
TAATGCAGAAGAAGACCATGGGCTGGGAGGCCTCCACCGAGCGCCTGTACCCCCGCGACGGCGTGCTGAA
GGGCGAGATCCACCAGGCCCTGAAGCTGAAGGACGGCGGCCACTACCTGGTGGAGTTCAAGACCATCTAC
ATGGCCAAGAAGCCCGTGCAACTGCCCGGCTACTACTACGTGGACACCAAGCTGGACATCACCTCCCACA
ACGAGGACTACACCATCGTGGAACAGTACGAGCGCTCCGAGGGCCGCCACCACCTGTTCCTGGGGCATGG
CACCGGCAGCACCGGCAGCGGCAGCTCCGGCACCGCCTCCTCCGAGGACAACAACATGGCCGTCATCAAA
GAGTTCATGCGCTTCAAGGTGCGCATGGAGGGCTCCATGAACGGCCACGAGTTCGAGATCGAGGGCGAGG
GCGAGGGCCGCCCCTACGAGGGCACCCAGACCGCCAAGCTGAAGGTGACCAAGGGCGGCCCCCTGCCCTT
CGCCTGGGACATCCTGTCCCCCCAGTTCATGTACGGCTCCAAGGCGTACGTGAAGCACCCCGCCGACATC
CCCGATTACAAGAAGCTGTCCTTCCCCGAGGGCTTCAAGTGGGAGCGCGTGATGAACTTCGAGGACGGCG
GTCTGGTGACCGTGACCCAGGACTCCTCCCTGCAGGACGGCACGCTGATCTACAAGGTGAAGATGCGCGG
CACCAACTTCCCCCCCGACGGCCCCGTAATGCAGAAGAAGACCATGGGCTGGGAGGCCTCCACCGAGCGC
CTGTACCCCCGCGACGGCGTGCTGAAGGGCGAGATCCACCAGGCCCTGAAGCTGAAGGACGGCGGCCACT
ACCTGGTGGAGTTCAAGACCATCTACATGGCCAAGAAGCCCGTGCAACTGCCCGGCTACTACTACGTGGA
CACCAAGCTGGACATCACCTCCCACAACGAGGACTACACCATCGTGGAACAGTACGAGCGCTCCGAGGGC
CGCCACCACCTGTTCCTGTACGGCATGGACGAGCTGTACAAGTAA
